Addgene plasmid #15644: P4-IRES-tauLacZ LNL TV
Depositing lab: Peter Mombaerts. Depositing organization: Rockefeller University. Publication: A contextual model for axonal sorting into glomeruli in the mouse olfactory system. Feinstein P, Mombaerts P. Cell. 2004 Jun 11. 117(6):817-31. 10.1016/j.cell.2004.05.011 PubMed 15186781.
Backbone
  Vector backbone: pBS
  Backbone size w/o insert (bp): 3000
  Vector type: high copy number
Growth in bacteria
  Bacterial resistance: Ampicillin, 100 μg/mL
  Growth temperature: 37°C
  Growth strain: DH5alpha
  Copy number: High Copy
Gene/Insert
  Gene/Insert name: P4-IRES-tauLacZ LNL TV
  Species: M. musculus (mouse)
  Insert size (bp): 13000
  Cloning method: Restriction Enzyme
  Sequencing primers: 5′ M13; 3′ reverse
Terms and licenses: Academic/Nonprofit Terms; Industry Terms: Not Available to Industry
Depositor comments: The mouse strain that was derived from this plasmid is available from The Jackson Laboratory: http://jaxmice.jax.org/strain/006685.html
How to cite: P4-IRES-tauLacZ LNL TV was a gift from Peter Mombaerts (Addgene plasmid # 15644 ; http://n2t.net/addgene:15644 ; RRID:Addgene_15644)
