[The description below was written by a language model from this plasmid's Addgene catalogue record.]
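Description:
P4-IRES-tauLacZ LNL TV is a gene-targeting vector ("TV") built on a pBS (pBluescript-type) high-copy bacterial cloning backbone of about 3 kb, carrying a mouse-derived insert of roughly 13 kb. It is propagated in standard E. coli cloning strains under ampicillin selection. The insert was assembled by restriction enzyme cloning and can be read from the flanking M13 forward and reverse primer sites typical of this backbone.

No feature table accompanies the record, so the internal layout has to be inferred from the name and the associated publication on axonal sorting into glomeruli in the mouse olfactory system. "P4" most plausibly refers to the mouse odorant receptor locus being targeted, with the genomic sequence providing homology arms for recombination in embryonic stem cells, though the record does not spell this out. An IRES (internal ribosome entry site) placed after a coding sequence allows a second protein to be translated from the same transcript. Here that protein is tauLacZ, a fusion of the microtubule-associated protein tau with β-galactosidase, which carries the reporter into axons so that the projections of expressing neurons can be stained and traced to their glomerular targets. "LNL" conventionally denotes a loxP-neo-loxP cassette, a neomycin-resistance marker for selecting targeted cells that can later be excised by Cre recombinase. The promoter driving it and the exact arm lengths are not stated.

The depositor notes that a mouse strain was derived from this plasmid and is distributed through a public repository. This is consistent with use of the construct to generate a knock-in line that labels a defined population of olfactory sensory neurons.
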