>Addgene plasmid #15644 | P4-IRES-tauLacZ LNL TV | addgene partial sequence | sequence record 22099 | 15644 with M13F
TGGAGCTCCACCGCGGTGGCGGCCGCTCTAGAACTAGTGGATCCTTCAAAAACAAATAGCATCAAGTCAC
CTGAACAATTATGGACAAGGAGTGTGTCTCCTCCTTATACAATTTCTTAGAGAATGATCAGCATAGAACA
TGATAACTAAAGATGATAAATCTAATACTAAGATCTATGTGTTTTGGACCACCCCCATAGTGTTATATTT
CTGGCCTCCTGGATTTTTAGAGACAATAGAGTCTTATTTAATGCTAGTCTTCTTGGAAATACCACTAAAT
ATGGAGTAAGATTTGGGCTGGGGATGTAGCTCTGTTGGTGCTTGCATAGCATACATAAAGTTCTGGTTCA
ACATGCTGCACTACATTGGGGATGCTCCTCTACACAGATCTCAGTAACTGGTAAGTCAAGGCAGGAGGGC
TAGAATTTCAAAGTCATCCTCAGCTACATAGTGAATGCAAGACCATCCTGTATTATGAGAACCCATCTCT
AAGAAAAAAAAAAAATATATATATATATATATATGCCATATAAGAACAGGAACTGTATCTGTTTTTTTTT
TTTACTTGTATAATTGAATGCACAAAAGAATGCCTCCTCTGTGGTAGTATGTAACATGAATATTTGTTAA
ATTGATAAATGATAGCTGTTTTTTAACATATATAAGCCAATTTATTTTATCATAGCATCAATTGTCTT
