>Addgene plasmid #15644 | P4-IRES-tauLacZ LNL TV | addgene partial sequence | sequence record 22100 | 15644 with M13R
GGGTACCGGGCCCCCCCTCGAGGTCGACGGTATCGATAAGCTTTGCTTCATACTGTCTCCTTTCTATTGT
ACTGGTTCTATTCAATTATTCCATTAATAATCAAGTTGTCTTCTTGACTTTCTGACTCCACAACCAATGT
ATGGTGATCATCAATGGACCCCACAGCCATTAAAGATCCTCTTGGCTTTGGGGATATGCATTCTGAACAG
ACAAGACACAAGAAGAAAAATTAGTTAAAAGCCCCACCTTTACACAGTTTGTGTGTCTTTCAGGACACCT
TAGTTCTGCTGCATGAACTGGTCTTTCTTCAGACTCATCCATCATCATTGAACAATTGCACAGTTACTCA
CATGTGATCTACAATAACTGCTCATAAACTCTTCTTCAAAGATTATTTTGAATTAATTTATTCTCATACC
ACTTCAACTCAGCATCATTTTTTAAAAGCTGGAGTATTCCATTCATTTGTCAATTTTTATACTACAAAAG
TTAGGAACAGGGGGTTGTTTCTCACTCATTGGACAAATCTGAGTATCTGAGTTCAAATCTCCAGCACTCT
TGTAAAAATCCAGACATGGCCACCGAAAGACTGGAGAGCAAAATCCTGCAGGTGCAAGGGTCTTGCCAGC
CAGCCAGCCTATCCAAAATGATGCTTCTGATTCAATGAGAGATCCTGTCTCAAAGGAACAAGGGAGAGAG
TGATGGACCTTTTCTCTCTACATTATGCCATTGCACACCCAAGTGAATGTACTC
